Addgene plasmid #41465: TAL-3CC4
Depositing lab: Veit Hornung. Depositing organization: Universitaetsklinikum Bonn. Publication: A ligation-independent cloning technique for high-throughput assembly of transcription activator-like effector genes. Schmid-Burgk JL, Schmidt T, Kaiser V, Honing K, Hornung V. Nat Biotechnol. 2012 Dec 16. doi: 10.1038/nbt.2460. PubMed 23242165.
Backbone
  Vector backbone: Custom backbone
  Backbone size w/o insert (bp): 2961
  Vector type: PCR Cloning Vector
Growth in bacteria
  Bacterial resistance: Ampicillin, 100 μg/mL
  Growth temperature: 37°C
  Growth strain: DH10B
  Copy number: High Copy
Gene/Insert
  Gene/Insert name: 3CC4
  Species: Synthetic
  Insert size (bp): 256
  Cloning method: Unknown
  Sequencing primers: 5′ M13_pUC_fwd; 3′ M13_pUC_rev
Terms and licenses: Academic/Nonprofit Terms; Industry Terms: Not Available to Industry
How to cite: TAL-3CC4 was a gift from Veit Hornung (Addgene plasmid # 41465 ; http://n2t.net/addgene:41465 ; RRID:Addgene_41465)
