[The description below was written by a language model from this plasmid's Addgene catalogue record.]
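Description:
TAL-3CC4 is a small bacterial cloning plasmid that serves as a building-block component of a library for assembling transcription activator-like effector (TALE) genes by ligation-independent cloning. It is built on a custom backbone of about 2.96 kb, classified as a PCR cloning vector. It is propagated in E. coli as a high-copy plasmid under ampicillin selection. The record does not name the origin of replication or list other backbone features. The use of standard M13/pUC forward and reverse sequencing primers indicates that the insert sits between pUC-style universal primer sites.

The payload is a 256 bp synthetic insert named 3CC4. The record does not describe its content. Given the associated assembly method and the insert size, it most likely encodes a short block of TALE repeat units, and the name plausibly indicates the block's position in the array and the bases its repeats recognise. That reading is an inference rather than a stated fact. No promoter, tag, reporter or eukaryotic expression element is recorded, which fits a plasmid meant as a storage and amplification template rather than an expression construct.

In the high-throughput workflow the library was made for, such pre-made repeat fragments are combined in a defined order through complementary single-stranded overhangs, without ligase. This builds full-length custom DNA-binding arrays that can then be fused to effector domains such as nucleases or transcriptional activators. On its own, TAL-3CC4 has no function beyond supplying its module, and it is meant to be used with the other members of the same collection. The cloning method used to make the plasmid is not recorded.
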