>Addgene plasmid #41465 | TAL-3CC4 | depositor partial sequence | sequence record 55334 | TAL-3CC4 sequence 256 bps
GAATGCAGCCAGGCACACGGGCTTACTCCCGATCAAGTTGTGGCCATTGCCAGCCATGACGGAGGGAAAC
AAGCATTGGAGACTGTCCAACGGCTCCTTCCCGTGTTGTGTCAAGCCCACGGTTTGACCCCTGCACAAGT
GGTCGCCATCGCCTCCCATGACGGCGGTAAGCAGGCCCTGGAAACAGTGCAGCGCCTGCTGCCTGTGCTG
TGCCAGGATCATGGACTGACCCCAGACCAGGTTGTCGCCTGCATTC
