>Addgene plasmid #41465 | TAL-3CC4 | addgene partial sequence | sequence record 55881 | M13_pUC_fwd
TCGAGCTCGGTACCTCGCGAATGCATCTAGATATTTGGGAATGCAGGCGACAACCTGGTCTGGGGTCAGT
CCATGATCCTGGCACAGCACAGGCAGCAGGCGCTGCACTGTTTCCAGGGCCTGCTTACCGCCGTCATGGG
AGGCGATGGCGACCACTTGTGCAGGGGTCAAACCGTGGGCTTGACACAACACGGGAAGGAGCCGTTGGAC
AGTCTCCAATGCTTGTTTCCCTCCGTCATGGCTGGCAATGGCCACAACTTGATCGGGAGTAAGCCCGTGT
GCCTGGCTGCATTCATTTGGATCGGATCCCGGGCCCGTCGACTGCAGAGGCCTGCATGCAAGCTTGGCGT
AATCATGGTCATAGCTGTTTCCTGTGTGAAATTGTTATCCGCTCACAATTCCACACAACATACGAGCCGG
AAGCATAAAGTGTAAAGCCTGGGGTGCCTAATGAGTGAGCTAACTCACATTAATTGCGTTGCGCTCACTG
CCCGCTTTCCAGTCGGGAAACCTGTCGTGCCAGCTGCATTAATGAATCGGCCAACGCGCGGGGAGAGGCG
GTTTGCGTATTGGGCGCTCTTCCGCTTCCTCGCTCACTGACTCGCTGCGCTCGGTCGTTCGGCTGCGGCG
AGCGGTATCAGCTCACTCAAAGGCGGTAATACGGTTATCCACAGAATCAGGGGATAACGCAGGAAAGAAC
ATGTGAGCAAAAGGCCAGCAAAAGGCCAGGAACCGTAAAAAGGCCGCGTTGCTGGCGTTTTTCCATAGGC
TCCGCCCCCCTGACGAGCATCACAAAAATCGACGCTCAAGTCAGAGGTGGCGAAACCCGACAGGACTATA
AAGATACCAGGCGTTTCCCCCTGGAAGCTCCCTCGTGCGCTCTCCTGTTCCGACCCTGCCGCTTACCGGA
TACCTGTCCGCCTT
